>Addgene plasmid #109221 | MoClo adapted pUC57-Amp Level 1 position 2 | depositor full sequence | sequence record 216895 | MoClo adapted pUC57-Amp Level 1 position 2 sequence 2936 bps
GTGAAGACAAGCAAGAATTCAAGCTTGGAGTGAGACCGCAGCTGGCACGACAGGTTTCCCGACTGGAAAG
CGGGCAGTGAGCGCAACGCAATTAATGTGAGTTAGCTCACTCATTAGGCACCCCAGGCTTTACACTTTAT
GCTTCCGGCTCGTATGTTGTGTGGAATTGTGAGCGGATAACAATTTCACACAGGAAACAGCTATGACCAT
GATTACGCCAAGCTTGCATGCCTGCAGGTCGACTCTAGAGGATCCCCGGGTACCGAGCTCGAATTCACTG
GCCGTCGTTTTACAACGTCGTGACTGGGAAAACCCTGGCGTTACCCAACTTAATCGCCTTGCAGCACATC
CCCCTTTCGCCAGCTGGCGTAATAGCGAAGAGGCCCGCACCGATCGCCCTTCCCAACAGTTGCGCAGCCT
GAATGGCGAATGGCGCCTGATGCGGTATTTTCTCCTTACGCATCTGTGCGGTATTTCACACCGCATATGG
TGCACTCTCAGTACAATCTGCTCTGATGCCGCATAGTTAAGCCAGCCCCGACACCCGCCAACACCCGCTG
ACGCGCCCTGACGGGCTTGTCTGCTCCCGGCATCCGCTTACAGACAAGCTGTGACGGTCTCACGCTACTA
TTGTCTTCTGCACGAAGTGTGGGGTGCCTAATGAGTGAGCTAACTCACATTAATTGCGTTGCGCTCACTG
CCCGCTTTCCAGTCGGGAAACCTGTCGTGCCAGCTGCATTAATGAATCGGCCAACGCGCGGGGAGAGGCG
GTTTGCGTATTGGGCGCTCTTCCGCTTCCTCGCTCACTGACTCGCTGCGCTCGGTCGTTCGGCTGCGGCG
AGCGGTATCAGCTCACTCAAAGGCGGTAATACGGTTATCCACAGAATCAGGGGGTAACGCAGGAAAGAAC
ATGTGAGCAAAAGGCCAGCAAAAGGCCAGGAACCGTAAAAAGGCCGCGTTGCTGGCGTTTTTCCATAGGC
TCCGCCCCCCTGACGAGCATCACAAAAATCGACGCTCAAGTCAGAGGTGGCGAAACCCGACAGGACTATA
AAGATACCAGGCGTTTCCCCCTGGAAGCTCCCTCGTGCGCTCTCCTGTTCCGACCCTGCCGCTTACCGGA
TACCTGTCCGCCTTTCTCCCTTCGGGAAGCGTGGCGCTTTCTCATAGCTCACGCTGTAGGTATCTCAGTT
CGGTGTAGGTCGTTCGCTCCAAGCTGGGCTGTGTGCACGAACCCCCCGTTCAGCCCGACCGCTGCGCCTT
ATCCGGTAACTATCGTCTTGAGTCCAACCCGGTAAGACACGACTTATCGCCACTGGCAGCAGCCACTGGT
AACAGGATTAGCAGAGCGAGGTATGTAGGCGGTGCTACAGAGTTCTTGAAGTGGTGGCCTAACTACGGCT
ACACTAGAAGAACAGTATTTGGTATCTGCGCTCTGCTGAAGCCAGTTACCTTCGGAAAAAGAGTTGGTAG
CTCTTGATCCGGCAAACAAACCACCGCTGGTAGCGGTGGTTTTTTTGTTTGCAAGCAGCAGATTACGCGC
AGAAAAAAAGGATCTCAAGAAGATCCTTTGATCTTTTCTACGGGGTCTGACGCTCAGTGGAACGAAAACT
CACGTTAAGGGATTTTGGTCATGAGATTATCAAAAAGGATCTTCACCTAGATCCTTTTAAATTAAAAATG
AAGTTTTAAATCAATCTAAAGTATATATGAGTAAACTTGGTCTGACAGTTACCAATGCTTAATCAGTGAG
GCACCTATCTCAGCGATCTGTCTATTTCGTTCATCCATAGTTGCCTGACTCCCCGTCGTGTAGATAACTA
CGATACGGGAGGGCTTACCATCTGGCCCCAGTGCTGCAATGATACCGCGAGACCCACGCTCACCGGCTCC
AGATTTATCAGCAATAAACCAGCCAGCCGGAAGGGCCGAGCGCAGAAGTGGTCCTGCAACTTTATCCGCC
TCCATCCAGTCTATTAATTGTTGCCGGGAAGCTAGAGTAAGTAGTTCGCCAGTTAATAGTTTGCGCAACG
TTGTTGCCATTGCTACAGGCATCGTGGTGTCACGCTCGTCGTTTGGTATGGCTTCATTCAGCTCCGGTTC
CCAACGATCAAGGCGAGTTACATGATCCCCCATGTTGTGCAAAAAAGCGGTTAGCTCCTTCGGTCCTCCG
ATCGTTGTCAGAAGTAAGTTGGCCGCAGTGTTATCACTCATGGTTATGGCAGCACTGCATAATTCTCTTA
CTGTCATGCCATCCGTAAGATGCTTTTCTGTGACTGGTGAGTACTCAACCAAGTCATTCTGAGAATAGTG
TATGCGGCGACCGAGTTGCTCTTGCCCGGCGTCAATACGGGATAATACCGCGCCACATAGCAGAACTTTA
AAAGTGCTCATCATTGGAAAACGTTCTTCGGGGCGAAAACTCTCAAGGATCTTACCGCTGTTGAGATCCA
GTTCGATGTAACCCACTCGTGCACCCAACTGATCTTCAGCATCTTTTACTTTCACCAGCGTTTCTGGGTG
AGCAAAAACAGGAAGGCAAAATGCCGCAAAAAAGGGAATAAGGGCGACACGGAAATGTTGAATACTCATA
CTCTTCCTTTTTCAATATTATTGAAGCATTTATCAGGGTTATTGTCTCATGAGCGGATACATATTTGAAT
GTATTTAGAAAAATAAACAAATAGGGGTTCCGCGCACATTTCCCCGAAAAGTGCCACCTGACGTCTAAGA
AACCATTATTATCATGACATTAACCTATAAAAATAGGCGTATCACGAGGCCCTTTCGTCTCGCGCGTTTC
GGTGATGACGGTGAAAACCTCTGACACATGCAGCTCCCGGAGACGGTCACAGCTTGTCTGTAAGCGGATG
CCGGGAGCAGACAAGCCCGTCAGGGCGCGTCAGCGGGTGTTGGCGGGTGTCGGGGCTGGCCACTCT
Features (pLannotate 1.2.2; 13 found; start..end, strand, type, name):
     38..80      +  CDS            lacI (fragment): lac repressor; lacI; The lac repressor binds to the lac operator to inhibit transcription in E. coli. This inhibition can be relieved by adding lactose or isopropyl-β-D-thiogalactopyranoside (IPTG).
     93..114     +  protein_bind   CAP binding site: CAP binding activates transcription in the presence of cAMP. E. coli catabolite activator protein
    129..159     +  promoter       lac promoter: promoter for the E. coli lac operon
    167..183     +  protein_bind   lac operator: The lac repressor binds to the lac operator to inhibit transcription in E. coli. This inhibition can be relieved by adding lactose or isopropyl-β-D-thiogalactopyranoside (IPTG). lac repressor encoded by lacI
    220..276     -  misc_feature   MCS: pUC18/19 multiple cloning site
    273..430     +  CDS            lacZα (fragment): LacZα fragment of β-galactosidase; lacZ fragment
    436..535     -  misc_feature   bom (fragment): basis of mobility region from pBR322
    661..682     -  protein_bind   CAP binding site: CAP binding activates transcription in the presence of cAMP. E. coli catabolite activator protein
    695..787     -  CDS            lacI (fragment): lac repressor; lacI; The lac repressor binds to the lac operator to inhibit transcription in E. coli. This inhibition can be relieved by adding lactose or isopropyl-β-D-thiogalactopyranoside (IPTG).
    970..1558    -  rep_origin     ori: high-copy-number ColE1/pMB1/pBR322/pUC origin of replication
   1729..2589    -  CDS            AmpR: β-lactamase; bla; confers resistance to ampicillin, carbenicillin, and related antibiotics
   2590..2694    -  promoter       AmpR promoter: bla
   2789..2824    +  CDS            rop (fragment): Rop protein, which maintains plasmids at low copy number; rop
