>Addgene plasmid #109221 | MoClo adapted pUC57-Amp Level 1 position 2 | addgene full sequence | sequence record 234968 | Addgene Partial NGS Result
GTGAAGACAAGCAAGAATTCAAGCTTGGAGTGAGACCGCAGCTGGCACGACAGGTTTCCCGACTGGAAAG
CGGGCAGTGAGCGCAACGCAATTAATGTGAGTTAGCTCACTCATTAGGCACCCCAGGCTTTACACTTTAT
GCTTCCGGCTCGTATGTTGTGTGGAATTGTGAGCGGATAACAATTTCACACAGGAAACAGCTATGACCAT
GATTACGCCAAGCTTGCATGCCTGCAGGTCGACTCTAGAGGATCCCCGGGTACCGAGCTCGAATTCACTG
GCCGTCGTTTTACAACGTCGTGACTGGGAAAACCCTGGCGTTACCCAACTTAATCGCCTTGCAGCACATC
CCCCTTTCGCCAGCTGGCGTAATAGCGAAGAGGCCCGCACCGATCGCCCTTCCCAACAGTTGCGCAGCCT
GAATGGCGAATGGCGCCTGATGCGGTATTTTCTCCTTACGCATCTGTGCGGTATTTCACACCGCATATGG
TGCACTCTCAGTACAATCTGCTCTGATGCCGCATAGTTAAGCCAGCCCCGACACCCGCCAACACCCGCTG
ACGCGCCCTGACGGGCTTGTCTGCTCCCGGCATCCGCTTACAGACAAGCTGTGACGGTCTCACGCTACTA
TTGTCTTCTGCACGAAGTGTGGGGTGCCTAATGAGTGAGCTAACTCACATTAATTGCGTTGCGCTCACTG
CCCGCTTTCCAGTCGGGAAACCTGTCGTGCCAGCTGCATTAATGAATCGGCCAACGCGCGGGGAGAGGCG
GTTTGCGTATTGGGCGCTCTTCCGCTTCCTCGCTCACTGACTCGCTGCGCTCGGTCGTTCGGCTGCGGCG
AGCGGTATCAGCTCACTCAAAGGCGGTAATACGGTTATCCACAGAATCAGGGGGTAACGCAGGAAAGAAC
ATGTGAGCAAAAGGCCAGCAAAAGGCCAGGAACCGTAAAAAGGCCGCGTTGCTGGCGTTTTTCCATAGGC
TCCGCCCCCCTGACGAGCATCACAAAAATCGACGCTCAAGTCAGAGGCGGCGAAACCCGACAGGACTATA
AAGATACCAAGCGTTTCCCCCTGGAAGCTCCCTCGTGCGCTCTCCTGTTCCGACCCTGCCGCTTACCGGA
TACCTGTCCGCCTTTCTCCCTTCGGGAAGCGTGGCGCTTTCTCATAGCTCACGCTGTAGGTATCTCAGTT
CGGTGTAGGTCGTTCGCTCCAAGCTGGGCTGTGTGCACGAACCCCCCGTTCAGCCCGACCGCTGCGCCTT
ATCCGGTAACTATCGTCTTGAGTCCAACCCGGTAAGACACGACTTATCGCCACTGGCAGCAGCCACTGGT
AACAGGATTAGCAGAGCGAGGTATGTAGGCGGTGCTACAGAGTTCTTGAAGTGGTGGCCTAACTACGGCT
ACACTAGAAGAACAGTATTTGGTATCTGCGCTCTGCTGAAGCCAGTTACCTTCGGAAAAAGAGTTGGTAG
CTCTTGATCCGGCAAACAAACCACCGCTGGTAGCGGTGGTTTTTTTGTTTGCAAGCAGCAGATTACGCGC
AGAAAAAAAGGATCTCAAGAAGATCCTTTGATCTTTTCTACGGGGTCTGACGCTCAGTGGAACGAAAACT
CACGTTAAGGGATTTTGGTCATGAGATTATCAAAAAGGATCTTCACCTAGATCCTTTTAAATTAAAAATG
AAGTTTTAAATCAATCTAAAGTATATATGAGTAAACTTGGTCTGACAGTTACCAATGCTTAATCAGTGAG
GCACCTATCTCAGCGATCTGTCTATTTCGTTCATCCATAGTTGCCTGACTCCCCGTCGTGTAGATAACTA
CGATACGGGAGGGCTTACCATCTGGCCCCAGTGCTGCAATGATACCGCGAGACCCACGCTCACCGGCTCC
AGATTTATCAGCAATAAACCAGCCAGCCGGAAGGGCCGAGCGCAGAAGTGGTCCTGCAACTTTATCCGCC
TCCATCCAGTCTATTAATTGTTGCCGGGAAGCTAGAGTAAGTAGTTCGCCAGTTAATAGTTTGCGCAACG
TTGTTGCCATTGCTACAGGCATCGTGGTGTCACGCTCGTCGTTTGGTATGGCTTCATTCAGCTCCGGTTC
CCAACGATCAAGGCGAGTTACATGATCCCCCATGTTGTGCAAAAAAGCGGTTAGCTCCTTCGGTCCTCCG
ATCGTTGTCAGAAGTAAGTTGGCCGCAGTGTTATCACTCATGGTTATGGCAGCACTGCATAATTCTCTTA
CTGTCATGCCATCCGTAAGATGCTTTTCTGTGACTGGTGAGTACTCAACCAAGTCATTCTGAGAATAGTG
TATGCGGCGACCGAGTTGCTCTTGCCCGGCGTCAATACGGGATAATACCGCGCCACATAGCAGAACTTTA
AAAGTGCTCATCATTGGAAAACGTTCTTCGGGGCGAAAACTCTCAAGGATCTTACCGCTGTTGAGATCCA
GTTCGATGTAACCCACTCGTGCACCCAACTGATCTTCAGCATCTTTTACTTTCACCAGCGTTTCTGGGTG
AGCAAAAACAGGAAGGCAAAATGCCGCAAAAAAGGGAATAAGGGCGACACGGAAATGTTGAATACTCATA
CTCTTCCTTTTTCAATATTATTGAAGCATTTATCAGGGTTATTGTCTCATGAGCGGATACATATTTGAAT
GTATTTAGAAAAATAAACAAATAGGGGTTCCGCGCACATTTCCCCGAAAAGTGCCACCTGACGTCTAAGA
AACCATTATTATCATGACATTAACCTATAAAAATAGGCGTATCACGAGGCCCTTTCGTCTCGCGCGTTTC
GGTGATGACGGTGAAAACCTCTGACACATGCAGCTCCCGGAGACGGTCACAGCTTGTCTGTAAGCGGATG
CCGGGAGCAGACAAGCCCGTCAGGGCGCGTCAGCGGGTGTTGGCGGGTGTCGGGGCTGGCCACTCT
Features (pLannotate 1.2.2; 13 found; start..end, strand, type, name):
     38..80      +  CDS            lacI (fragment): lac repressor; lacI; The lac repressor binds to the lac operator to inhibit transcription in E. coli. This inhibition can be relieved by adding lactose or isopropyl-β-D-thiogalactopyranoside (IPTG).
     93..114     +  protein_bind   CAP binding site: CAP binding activates transcription in the presence of cAMP. E. coli catabolite activator protein
    129..159     +  promoter       lac promoter: promoter for the E. coli lac operon
    167..183     +  protein_bind   lac operator: The lac repressor binds to the lac operator to inhibit transcription in E. coli. This inhibition can be relieved by adding lactose or isopropyl-β-D-thiogalactopyranoside (IPTG). lac repressor encoded by lacI
    220..276     -  misc_feature   MCS: pUC18/19 multiple cloning site
    273..430     +  CDS            lacZα (fragment): LacZα fragment of β-galactosidase; lacZ fragment
    436..535     -  misc_feature   bom (fragment): basis of mobility region from pBR322
    661..682     -  protein_bind   CAP binding site: CAP binding activates transcription in the presence of cAMP. E. coli catabolite activator protein
    695..787     -  CDS            lacI (fragment): lac repressor; lacI; The lac repressor binds to the lac operator to inhibit transcription in E. coli. This inhibition can be relieved by adding lactose or isopropyl-β-D-thiogalactopyranoside (IPTG).
    970..1558    -  rep_origin     ori: high-copy-number ColE1/pMB1/pBR322/pUC origin of replication
   1729..2589    -  CDS            AmpR: β-lactamase; bla; confers resistance to ampicillin, carbenicillin, and related antibiotics
   2590..2694    -  promoter       AmpR promoter: bla
   2789..2824    +  CDS            rop (fragment): Rop protein, which maintains plasmids at low copy number; rop
