[The description below was written by a language model from this plasmid's Addgene catalogue record and pLannotate feature annotations shown in this document.]
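Description:
MoClo adapted pUC57-Amp Level 1 position 2 is an empty acceptor vector for Golden Gate/MoClo modular cloning. It was built by ligating the cloning cassette of a standard MoClo Level 1 vector into a small pUC57 backbone. The record is inconsistent about the cassette donor, naming pICH47732 in the backbone modification field and pICH47742 in the derivation note. Unlike the usual MoClo Level 1 acceptors, it is described as non-binary. It therefore lacks the Agrobacterium T-DNA context and is intended for direct DNA delivery into plants by particle bombardment rather than Agrobacterium-mediated transformation.

The plasmid is propagated in E. coli at high copy from a ColE1/pUC-type origin and is selected with ampicillin through the bla (AmpR) gene and its own promoter. The annotated cloning cassette consists of a CAP binding site, lac promoter and lac operator driving a lacZα fragment that includes a pUC18/19-type multiple cloning site. LacZα is listed as the selectable marker. In MoClo acceptors this cassette normally serves as a blue/white screening dropout: assembling Level 0 parts (promoter, coding sequence, terminator) into a transcription unit displaces lacZα and gives white colonies. The type IIS restriction sites and fusion overhangs that define "position 2" are not annotated in the feature table.

The remaining annotations are short lacI, bom and rop fragments and a second CAP site, which appear to be backbone remnants. The sequence record (about 2.9 kb) is labelled a partial NGS result. The vector carries no insert, plant promoter or plant selection marker. Its use is to hold the second transcription unit in a multigene assembly destined for biolistic plant transformation.
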