Addgene plasmid #109221: MoClo adapted pUC57-Amp Level 1 position 2
Purpose: (Empty Backbone) Non binary level 1 position 2 vector adapted for MoClo modular cloning useful for particle bombardment transformation of plants
Depositing lab: Elena Caro Bernat. Depositing organization: Centro de Biotecnología y Genómica de Plantas (UPM/INIA).
Backbone
  Vector backbone: pUC57
  Backbone size (bp): 2287
  Modifications to backbone: Backbone was ligated with MoClo cloning cassette from vector pICH47732
  Vector type: Synthetic Biology
  Selectable markers: LacZ alpha
Growth in bacteria
  Bacterial resistance: Ampicillin, 100 μg/mL
  Growth temperature: 37°C
  Growth strain: DH5alpha
  Copy number: High Copy
Gene/Insert
  Cloning method: Restriction Enzyme
Resource information
  A portion of this plasmid was derived from a plasmid made by: Vector backbone supplied by GenScript. Cloning cassette digested from plasmid pICH47742 (Addgene plasmid #48001)
Terms and licenses: Academic/Nonprofit Terms; Industry Terms: Not Available to Industry
How to cite: MoClo adapted pUC57-Amp Level 1 position 2 was a gift from Elena Caro Bernat (Addgene plasmid # 109221 ; http://n2t.net/addgene:109221 ; RRID:Addgene_109221)
